Addgene plasmid #40612: 720-2µ-maxHIS3
Depositing lab: Tobias von der Haar. Depositing organization: London and South East University Group (LASE). Publication: Translation elongation can control translation initiation on eukaryotic mRNAs. Chu D, Kazana E, Bellanger N, Singh T, Tuite MF, von der Haar T. EMBO J. 2014 Jan 1;33(1):21-34. doi: 10.1002/embj.201385651. Epub 2013 Dec 19. PubMed 24357599.
Backbone
  Vector backbone: pBEVY-U
  Backbone manufacturer: Miller et al (1998) Nucleic Acids Res 26(15):3577-3583
  Backbone size w/o insert (bp): 6512
  Total vector size (bp): 7212
  Vector type: Yeast Expression
  Selectable markers: URA3
Growth in bacteria
  Bacterial resistance: Ampicillin, 100 μg/mL
  Growth temperature: 37°C
  Growth strain: DH5alpha
  Copy number: High Copy
Gene/Insert
  Gene/Insert name: HIS3
  Species: S. cerevisiae (budding yeast), Synthetic
  Insert size (bp): 700
  Mutation: Every codon of the coding sequence has been replaced with the isoaccepting codon decoded by the most abundant tRNA.
  GenBank ID: NM_001183621
  Entrez Gene: HIS3 (a.k.a. YOR202W, HIS10, HIS8)
  Promoter: TDH3
  Tag / fusion protein: HA (C terminal on insert)
  Cloning method: Restriction Enzyme; 5′ cloning site BamHI (not destroyed); 3′ cloning site PstI (not destroyed)
  Sequencing primers: 5′ TDH3; 3′ M13r
Terms and licenses: Academic/Nonprofit Terms; Industry Terms: Not Available to Industry
How to cite: 720-2µ-maxHIS3 was a gift from Tobias von der Haar (Addgene plasmid # 40612 ; http://n2t.net/addgene:40612 ; RRID:Addgene_40612)
