[The description below was written by a language model from this plasmid's Addgene catalogue record and pLannotate feature annotations shown in this document.]
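Description:
720-2µ-maxHIS3 is a 7.2 kb yeast expression plasmid built on pBEVY-U, an E. coli–S. cerevisiae shuttle vector with a bidirectional promoter arrangement. In bacteria it replicates from a high-copy ColE1/pUC-type origin and is selected with ampicillin through the β-lactamase gene. In yeast it is maintained as a multicopy episome through the 2μ origin, and selection relies on the URA3 auxotrophic marker, which can also be counterselected with 5-fluoroorotic acid. Remnants of the lac promoter/operator region, a lacI fragment and a short tet promoter fragment are carry-overs from the cloning vector lineage and have no evident role in the design.

The payload is a synthetic version of the S. cerevisiae HIS3 gene, which encodes a histidine biosynthesis enzyme. Every codon has been replaced with the synonymous codon decoded by the most abundant tRNA, hence "max", so the protein is unchanged while the coding sequence is maximally optimised for decoding. The insert was cloned between BamHI and PstI sites downstream of the strong constitutive TDH3 (GAP) promoter and is followed by an ADH1 3′ fragment and the ADH1 terminator. The record lists a C-terminal HA tag for detecting the protein, although the feature table does not annotate it separately. The other arm of the bidirectional cassette, an ADH1 promoter facing a short polylinker fragment and the ADH2 terminator, appears to be unoccupied. The associated publication examines how translation elongation can control translation initiation on eukaryotic mRNAs, so the construct probably serves as a codon-usage variant for assessing how decoding speed affects expression of a selectable, epitope-tagged reporter from a high-copy plasmid.
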