Features (pLannotate 1.2.2; 18 found; start..end, strand, type, name):
    183..771     -  rep_origin     ori: high-copy-number ColE1/pMB1/pBR322/pUC origin of replication
    942..1802    -  CDS            AmpR: β-lactamase; bla; confers resistance to ampicillin, carbenicillin, and related antibiotics
   1803..1907    -  promoter       AmpR promoter: bla
   2023..2238    +  promoter       URA3 promoter: S. cerevisiae URA3
   2239..3042    +  CDS            URA3: orotidine-5'-phosphate decarboxylase, required for uracil biosynthesis; S. cerevisiae URA3; yeast auxotrophic marker, counterselectable with 5-fluoroorotic acid (5-FOA)
   3132..3148    +  promoter       tet promoter (fragment): E. coli promoter for tetracycline efflux protein gene
   3153..4499    +  rep_origin     2μ ori: yeast 2μ plasmid origin of replication
   4524..4823    -  terminator     ADH2 terminator: transcription terminator for the S. cerevisiae alcohol dehydrogenase 2 (ADH2) gene
   4839..4862    +  misc_feature   MCS (fragment): pUC18/19 multiple cloning site
   4862..5254    -  promoter       ADH1 promoter: S. cerevisiae ADH1; promoter for alcohol dehydrogenase 1
   5267..5912    +  promoter       GAP promoter: S. cerevisiae TDH3; promoter for glyceraldehyde-3-phosphate dehydrogenase
   5920..6579    +  CDS            HIS3: HIS7_YEAST - Experimental evidence at protein level: Swiss-Prot protein existence level 1. From Saccharomyces cerevisiae (strain ATCC 204508 / S288c) (Baker's yeast).
   6621..6755    +  CDS            ADH1 (fragment): ADH1_YEAST - Also known as ADC1. Experimental evidence at protein level: Swiss-Prot protein existence level 1. This isozyme preferentially catalyzes the conversion of primary unbranched alcohols to their corresponding aldehydes. Also shows activity toward secondary alcohols. From Saccharomyces cerevisiae (strain ATCC 204508 / S288c) (Baker's yeast).
   6759..6946    +  terminator     ADH1 terminator: S. cerevisiae ADH1; transcription terminator for the S. cerevisiae alcohol dehydrogenase 1 (ADH1) gene
   7017..7033    -  protein_bind   lac operator: The lac repressor binds to the lac operator to inhibit transcription in E. coli. This inhibition can be relieved by adding lactose or isopropyl-β-D-thiogalactopyranoside (IPTG). lac repressor encoded by lacI
   7041..7071    -  promoter       lac promoter: promoter for the E. coli lac operon
   7086..7107    -  protein_bind   CAP binding site: CAP binding activates transcription in the presence of cAMP. E. coli catabolite activator protein
   7120..7212    -  CDS            lacI (fragment): lac repressor; lacI; The lac repressor binds to the lac operator to inhibit transcription in E. coli. This inhibition can be relieved by adding lactose or isopropyl-β-D-thiogalactopyranoside (IPTG).
>Addgene plasmid #40612 | 720-2µ-maxHIS3 | depositor full sequence | sequence record 52701 | 720-2µ-maxHIS3 sequence 7212 bps
TCTTCCGCTTCCTCGCTCACTGACTCGCTGCGCTCGGTCGTTCGGCTGCGGCGAGCGGTATCAGCTCACT
CAAAGGCGGTAATACGGTTATCCACAGAATCAGGGGATAACGCAGGAAAGAACATGTGAGCAAAAGGCCA
GCAAAAGGCCAGGAACCGTAAAAAGGCCGCGTTGCTGGCGTTTTTCCATAGGCTCCGCCCCCCTGACGAG
CATCACAAAAATCGACGCTCAAGTCAGAGGTGGCGAAACCCGACAGGACTATAAAGATACCAGGCGTTTC
CCCCTGGAAGCTCCCTCGTGCGCTCTCCTGTTCCGACCCTGCCGCTTACCGGATACCTGTCCGCCTTTCT
CCCTTCGGGAAGCGTGGCGCTTTCTCATAGCTCACGCTGTAGGTATCTCAGTTCGGTGTAGGTCGTTCGC
TCCAAGCTGGGCTGTGTGCACGAACCCCCCGTTCAGCCCGACCGCTGCGCCTTATCCGGTAACTATCGTC
TTGAGTCCAACCCGGTAAGACACGACTTATCGCCACTGGCAGCAGCCACTGGTAACAGGATTAGCAGAGC
GAGGTATGTAGGCGGTGCTACAGAGTTCTTGAAGTGGTGGCCTAACTACGGCTACACTAGAAGGACAGTA
TTTGGTATCTGCGCTCTGCTGAAGCCAGTTACCTTCGGAAAAAGAGTTGGTAGCTCTTGATCCGGCAAAC
AAACCACCGCTGGTAGCGGTGGTTTTTTTGTTTGCAAGCAGCAGATTACGCGCAGAAAAAAAGGATCTCA
AGAAGATCCTTTGATCTTTTCTACGGGGTCTGACGCTCAGTGGAACGAAAACTCACGTTAAGGGATTTTG
GTCATGAGATTATCAAAAAGGATCTTCACCTAGATCCTTTTAAATTAAAAATGAAGTTTTAAATCAATCT
AAAGTATATATGAGTAAACTTGGTCTGACAGTTACCAATGCTTAATCAGTGAGGCACCTATCTCAGCGAT
CTGTCTATTTCGTTCATCCATAGTTGCCTGACTCCCCGTCGTGTAGATAACTACGATACGGGAGGGCTTA
CCATCTGGCCCCAGTGCTGCAATGATACCGCGAGACCCACGCTCACCGGCTCCAGATTTATCAGCAATAA
ACCAGCCAGCCGGAAGGGCCGAGCGCAGAAGTGGTCCTGCAACTTTATCCGCCTCCATCCAGTCTATTAA
TTGTTGCCGGGAAGCTAGAGTAAGTAGTTCGCCAGTTAATAGTTTGCGCAACGTTGTTGCCATTGCTACA
GGCATCGTGGTGTCACGCTCGTCGTTTGGTATGGCTTCATTCAGCTCCGGTTCCCAACGATCAAGGCGAG
TTACATGATCCCCCATGTTGTGCAAAAAAGCGGTTAGCTCCTTCGGTCCTCCGATCGTTGTCAGAAGTAA
GTTGGCCGCAGTGTTATCACTCATGGTTATGGCAGCACTGCATAATTCTCTTACTGTCATGCCATCCGTA
AGATGCTTTTCTGTGACTGGTGAGTACTCAACCAAGTCATTCTGAGAATAGTGTATGCGGCGACCGAGTT
GCTCTTGCCCGGCGTCAATACGGGATAATACCGCGCCACATAGCAGAACTTTAAAAGTGCTCATCATTGG
AAAACGTTCTTCGGGGCGAAAACTCTCAAGGATCTTACCGCTGTTGAGATCCAGTTCGATGTAACCCACT
CGTGCACCCAACTGATCTTCAGCATCTTTTACTTTCACCAGCGTTTCTGGGTGAGCAAAAACAGGAAGGC
AAAATGCCGCAAAAAAGGGAATAAGGGCGACACGGAAATGTTGAATACTCATACTCTTCCTTTTTCAATA
TTATTGAAGCATTTATCAGGGTTATTGTCTCATGAGCGGATACATATTTGAATGTATTTAGAAAAATAAA
CAAATAGGGGTTCCGCGCACATTTCCCCGAAAAGTGCCACCTGACGTCTAAGAAACCATTATTATCATGA
CATTAACCTATAAAAATAGGCGTATCACGAGGCCCTTTCGTCTTCAAGAATTAGCTTTTCAATTCAATTC
ATCATTTTTTTTTTATTCTTTTTTTTGATTTCGGTTTCTTTGAAATTTTTTTGATTCGGTAATCTCCGAA
CAGAAGGAAGAACGAAGGAAGGAGCACAGACTTAGATTGGTATATATACGCATATGTAGTGTTGAAGAAA
CATGAAATTGCCCAGTATTCTTAACCCAACTGCACAGAACAAAAACATGCAGGAAACGAAGATAAATCAT
GTCGAAAGCTACATATAAGGAACGTGCTGCTACTCATCCTAGTCCTGTTGCTGCCAAGCTATTTAATATC
ATGCACGAAAAGCAAACAAACTTGTGTGCTTCATTGGATGTTCGTACCACCAAGGAATTACTGGAGTTAG
TTGAAGCATTAGGTCCCAAAATTTGTTTACTAAAAACACATGTGGATATCTTGACTGATTTTTCCATGGA
GGGCACAGTTAAGCCGCTAAAGGCATTATCCGCCAAGTACAATTTTTTACTCTTCGAAGACAGAAAATTT
GCTGACATTGGTAATACAGTCAAATTGCAGTACTCTGCGGGTGTATACAGAATAGCAGAATGGGCAGACA
TTACGAATGCACACGGTGTGGTGGGCCCAGGTATTGTTAGCGGTTTGAAGCAGGCGGCAGAAGAAGTAAC
AAAGGAACCTAGAGGCCTTTTGATGTTAGCAGAATTGTCATGCAAGGGCTCCCTATCTACTGGAGAATAT
ACTAAGGGTACTGTTGACATTGCGAAGAGCGACAAAGATTTTGTTATCGGCTTTATTGCTCAAAGAGACA
TGGGTGGAAGAGATGAAGGTTACGATTGGTTGATTATGACACCCGGTGTGGGTTTAGATGACAAGGGAGA
CGCATTGGGTCAACAGTATAGAACCGTGGATGATGTGGTCTCTACAGGATCTGACATTATTATTGTTGGA
AGAGGACTATTTGCAAAGGGAAGGGATGCTAAGGTAGAGGGTGAACGTTACAGAAAAGCAGGCTGGGAAG
CATATTTGAGAAGATGCGGCCAGCAAAACTAAAAAACTGTATTATAAGTAAATGCATGTATACTAAACTC
ACAAATTAGAGCTTCAATTTAATTATATCAGTTATTACCCAATTCTCATGTTTGACAGCTTATCATCGGA
TCGATCCAATATCAAAGGAAATGATAGCATTGAAGGATGAGACTAATCCAATTGAGGAGTGGCAGCATAT
AGAACAGCTAAAGGGTAGTGCTGAAGGAAGCATACGATACCCCGCATGGAATGGGATAATATCACAGGAG
GTACTAGACTACCTTTCATCCTACATAAATAGACGCATATAAGTACGCATTTAAGCATAAACACGCACTA
TGCCGTTCTTCTCATGTATATATATATACAGGCAACACGCAGATATAGGTGCGACGTGAACAGTGAGCTG
TATGTGCGCAGCTCGCGTTGCATTTTCGGAAGCGCTCGTTTTCGGAAACGCTTTGAAGTTCCTATTCCGA
AGTTCCTATTCTCTAGCTAGAAAGTATAGGAACTTCAGAGCGCTTTTGAAAACCAAAAGCGCTCTGAAGA
CGCACTTTCAAAAAACCAAAAACGCACCGGACTGTAACGAGCTACTAAAATATTGCGAATACCGCTTCCA
CAAACATTGCTCAAAAGTATCTCTTTGCTATATATCTCTGTGCTATATCCCTATATAACCTACCCATCCA
CCTTTCGCTCCTTGAACTTGCATCTAAACTCGACCTCTACATTTTTTATGTTTATCTCTAGTATTACTCT
TTAGACAAAAAAATTGTAGTAAGAACTATTCATAGAGTGAATCGAAAACAATACGAAAATGTAAACATTT
CCTATACGTAGTATATAGAGACAAAATAGAAGAAACCGTTCATAATTTTCTGACCAATGAAGAATCATCA
ACGCTATCACTTTCTGTTCACAAAGTATGCGCAATCCACATCGGTATAGAATATAATCGGGGATGCCTTT
ATCTTGAAAAAATGCACCCGCAGCTTCGCTAGTAATCAGTAAACGCGGGAAGTGGAGTCAGGCTTTTTTT
ATGGAAGAGAAAATAGACACCAAAGTAGCCTTCTTCTAACCTTAACGGACCTACAGTGCAAAAAGTTATC
AAGAGACTGCATTATAGAGCGCACAAAGGAGAAAAAAAGTAATCTAAGATGCTTTGTTAGAAAAATAGCG
CTCTCGGGATGCATTTTTGTAGAACAAAAAAGAAGTATAGATTCTTTGTTGGTAAAATAGCGCTCTCGCG
TTGCATTTCTGTTCTGTAAAAATGCAGCTCAGATTCTTTGTTTGAAAAATTAGCGCTCTCGCGTTGCATT
TTTGTTTTACAAAAATGAAGCACAGATTCTTCGTTGGTAAAATAGCGCTTTCGCGTTGCATTTCTGTTCT
GTAAAAATGCAGCTCAGATTCTTTGTTTGAAAAATTAGCGCTCTCGCGTTGCATTTTTGTTCTACAAAAT
GAAGCACAGATGCTTCGTTCCGCTCGAGGGCATGCGAAGGAAAATGAGAAATATCGAGGGAGACGATTCA
GAGGAGCAGGACAAACTATAACCGACTGTTTGTTGGAGGATGCCGTACATAACGAACACTGCTGAAGCTA
CCATGTCTACAGTTTAGAGGAATGGGTACAACTCACAGGCGAGGGATGGTGTTCACTCGTGCTAGCAAAC
GCGGTGGGAGCAAAAAGTAGAATATTATCTTTTATTCGTGAAACTTCGAACACTGTCATCTAAAGATGCT
ATATACTAATATAGGCATACTTGATAATGGAAACTATAAATCGTGAAGGCATAGGAGATCCGCTTATTTA
GAAGTGTCGAATTCGAGCTCGGTACCCGGGGAGTTGATTGTATGCTTGGTATAGCTTGAAATATTGTGCA
GAAAAAGAAACAAGGAAGAAAGGGAACGAGAACAATGACGAGGAAACAAAAGATTAATAATTGCAGGTCT
ATTTATACTTGATAGCAAAGCGGCAAACTTTTTTTATTTCAAATTCAAGTAACTGGAAGGAAGGCCGTAT
ACCGTTGCTCATTAGAGAGTAGTGTGCGTGAATGAAGGAAGGAAAAAGTTTCGTGTGTTCGAAGATACCC
CTCATCAGCTCTGGAACAACGACATCTGTTGGTGCTGTCTTTGTCGTTAATTTTTTCCTTTAGTGTCTTC
CATCATTTTTTTTGTCATTGCGGATATGGTGAGACAACAACGGGGGAGAGAGAAAAGAAAAAAAAAGAAA
AGAATCCGGGAGTTTATCATTATCAATACTGCCATTTCAAAGAATACGTAAATAATTAATAGTAGTGATT
TTCCTAACTTTATTTAGTCAAAAAATTAGCCTTTTAATTCTGCTGTAACCCGTACATGCCCAAAATAGGG
GGCGGGTTACACAGAATATATAACATCGTAGGTGTCTGGGTGAACAGTTTATTCCTGGCATCCACTAAAT
ATAATGGAGCCCGCTTTTTAAGCTGGCATCCAGAAAAAAAAAGAATCCCAGCACCAAAATATTGTTTTCT
TCACCAACCATCAGTTCATAGGTCCATTCTCTTAGCGCAACTACAGAGAACAGGGGCACAAACAGGCAAA
AAACGGGCACAACCTCAATGGAGTGATGCAACCTGCCTGGAGTAAATGATGACACAAGGCAATTGACCCA
CGCATGTATCTATCTCATTTTCTTACACCTTCTATTACCTTCTGCTCTCTCTGATTTGGAAAAAGCTGAA
AAAAAAGGTTGAAACCAGTTCCCTGAAATTATTCCCCTACTTGACTAATAAGTATATAAAGAACGGTAGG
TATTGATTGTAATTCTGTAAATCTATTTCTTAAACTTCTTAAATTCTACTTTTATAGTTAGTCTTTTTTT
TTAGTTTTAAAACACCAAGAACTTAGTTTCGACGGATCCATGACTGAACAAAAAGCGTTGGTCAAAAGAA
TTACTAACGAAACTAAAATTCAAATTGCGATTTCCTTGAAAGGTGGTCCGTTGGCGATTGAACATTCCAT
TTTTCCGGAAAAAGAAGCGGAAGCGGTCGCGGAACAAGCGACTCAATCCCAAGTCATTAACGTCCATACT
GGTATTGGTTTTTTGGACCATATGATTCATGCGTTGGCGAAACATTCCGGTTGGTCCTTGATTGTCGAAT
GTATTGGTGACTTGCATATTGACGACCATCATACTACTGAAGACTGTGGTATTGCGTTGGGTCAAGCGTT
TAAAGAAGCGTTGGGTGCGGTCAGAGGTGTCAAAAGATTTGGTTCCGGTTTTGCGCCGTTGGACGAAGCG
TTGTCCAGAGCGGTCGTCGACTTGTCCAACAGACCGTACGCGGTCGTCGAATTGGGTTTGCAAAGAGAAA
AAGTCGGTGACTTGTCCTGTGAAATGATTCCGCATTTTTTGGAATCCTTTGCGGAAGCGTCCAGAATTAC
TTTGCATGTCGACTGTTTGAGAGGTAAAAACGACCATCATAGATCCGAATCCGCGTTTAAAGCGTTGGCG
GTCGCGATTAGAGAAGCGACTTCCCCGAACGGTACTAACGACGTCCCGTCCACTAAAGGTGTCTTGATGT
ACCCGTACGACGTCCCGGACTACGCGTAGCTGCAGGCATGCAAGCTTTGGACTTCTTCGCCAGAGGTTTG
GTCAAGTCTCCAATCAAGGTTGTCGGCTTGTCTACCTTGCCAGAAATTTACGAAAAGATGGAAAAGGGTC
AAATCGTTGGTAGATACGTTGTTGACACTTCTAAATAAGCGAATTTCTTATGATTTATGATTTTTATTAT
TAAATAAGTTATAAAAAAAATAAGTGTATACAAATTTTAAAGTGACTCTTAGGTTTTAAAACGAAAATTC
TTGTTCTTGAGTAACTCTTTCCTGTAGGTCAGGTTGCTTTCTCAGGTATAGCATGAGGTCGCTCTTATTG
ACCACACCTCTACCGGCATGCCCGAAATTCCCCTACCCTATGAAAAGCTTGGCGTAATCATGGTCATAGC
TGTTTCCTGTGTGAAATTGTTATCCGCTCACAATTCCACACAACATACGAGCCGGAAGCATAAAGTGTAA
AGCCTGGGGTGCCTAATGAGTGAGCTAACTCACATTAATTGCGTTGCGCTCACTGCCCGCTTTCCAGTCG
GGAAACCTGTCGTGCCAGCTGCATTAATGAATCGGCCAACGCGCGGGGAGAGGCGGTTTGCGTATTGGGC
GC
