>Addgene plasmid #40612 | 720-2µ-maxHIS3 | addgene partial sequence | sequence record 54572 | pHybLex-rev
AAAATCATAAATCATAAGAAATTCGCTTATTTAGAAGTGTCAACAACGTATCTACCAACGATTTGACCCT
TTTCCATCTTTTCGTAAATTTCTGGCAAGGTAGACAAGCCGACAACCTTGATTGGAGACTTGACCAAACC
TCTGGCGAAGAAGTCCAAAGCTTGCATGCCTGCAGCTACGCGTAGTCCGGGACGTCGTACGGGTACATCA
AGACACCTTTAGTGGACGGGACGTCGTTAGTACCGTTCGGGGAAGTCGCTTCTCTAATCGCGACCGCCAA
CGCTTTAAACGCGGATTCGGATCTATGATGGTCGTTTTTACCTCTCAAACAGTCGACATGCAAAGTAATT
CTGGACGCTTCCGCAAAGGATTCCAAAAAATGCGGAATCATTTCACAGGACAAGTCACCGACTTTTTCTC
TTTGCAAACCCAATTCGACGACCGCGTACGGTCTGTTGGACAAGTCGACGACCGCTCTGGACAACGCTTC
GTCCAACGGCGCAAAACCGGAACCAAATCTTTTGACACCTCTGACCGCACCCAACGCTTCTTTAAACGCT
TGACCCAACGCAATACCACAGTCTTCAGTAGTATGATGGTCGTCAATATGCAAGTCACCAATACATTCGA
CAATCAAGGACCAACCGGAATGTTTCGCCAACGCATGAATCATATGGTCCAAAAAACCAATACCAGTATG
GACGTTAATGACTTGGGATTGAGTCGCTTGTTCCGCGACCGCTTCCGCTTCTTTTTCCGGAAAAATGGAA
TGTTCAATCGCCAACGGACCACCTTTCAAGGAAATCGCAATTTGAATTTTAGTTTCGTTAG
